Addgene plasmid #127820: pCDNA6-LRRC38-V5-His
Purpose: Expression of human LRRC38 in mammalian cells
Depositing lab: Jiusheng Yan. Depositing organization: University of Texas MD Anderson Cancer Center. Publication: Molecular basis for differential modulation of BK channel voltage-dependent gating by auxiliary gamma subunits. Li Q, Fan F, Kwak HR, Yan J. J Gen Physiol. 2015 Jun;145(6):543-54. doi: 10.1085/jgp.201511356. PubMed 26009545.
Backbone
  Vector backbone: pCDNA6
  Vector type: Mammalian Expression
  Selectable markers: Blasticidin
Growth in bacteria
  Bacterial resistance: Ampicillin, 100 μg/mL
  Growth temperature: 37°C
  Growth strain: DH5alpha
  Copy number: High Copy
Gene/Insert
  Gene/Insert name: LRRC38 (alt name: Putative BK channel auxiliary gamma subunit 4)
  Species: H. sapiens (human)
  Entrez Gene: LRRC38
  Promoter: CMV
  Tag / fusion protein: V5, 6xHis (C terminal on insert)
  Cloning method: Restriction Enzyme; 5′ cloning site Unknown (unknown if destroyed); 3′ cloning site Unknown (unknown if destroyed)
Terms and licenses: Academic/Nonprofit Terms; Industry Terms: Not Available to Industry
How to cite: pCDNA6-LRRC38-V5-His was a gift from Jiusheng Yan (Addgene plasmid # 127820 ; http://n2t.net/addgene:127820 ; RRID:Addgene_127820)
