[The description below was written by a language model from this plasmid's Addgene catalogue record and pLannotate feature annotations shown in this document.]
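Description:
pCDNA6-LRRC38-V5-His is a mammalian expression plasmid of about 6 kb, built on the pCDNA6 backbone, that drives production of human LRRC38, a leucine-rich repeat protein described as a putative auxiliary gamma subunit (gamma 4) of the large-conductance, voltage- and calcium-activated potassium (BK) channel. The LRRC38 coding sequence sits downstream of the human cytomegalovirus immediate early enhancer and promoter and is fused at its C terminus to a V5 epitope tag, followed by a bovine growth hormone polyadenylation signal. The catalogue entry also lists a C-terminal 6xHis tag. The feature table does not annotate it separately, though there is a short unannotated stretch between the V5 tag and the polyadenylation signal where it would be expected. A T7 promoter lies between the CMV promoter and the insert, which permits in vitro transcription or sequencing from that site. The restriction sites used for cloning are not recorded.

In bacteria the plasmid is maintained at high copy number through a ColE1/pUC-type origin and selected with ampicillin via the β-lactamase gene. An f1 origin is also present for single-stranded DNA production. For selection in mammalian cells, a blasticidin S deaminase gene is placed under tandem SV40 early and EM7 promoters, so it can be expressed in both mammalian and bacterial hosts, and it ends with an SV40 polyadenylation signal. Several small annotated fragments (bleomycin-resistance remnants, lac promoter/operator elements, a short HIV-1 LTR match) appear to be backbone remnants or short sequence matches rather than functional parts. The construct is suited to transient or stable expression of tagged LRRC38, for example to study how it modulates BK channel voltage-dependent gating, with the tags available for detection or purification.
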