Features (pLannotate 1.2.2; 23 found; start..end, strand, type, name):
     28..80      -  misc_feature   bom (fragment): basis of mobility region from pBR322
    235..614     +  enhancer       CMV enhancer: human cytomegalovirus immediate early enhancer
    615..818     +  promoter       CMV promoter: human cytomegalovirus (CMV) immediate early promoter
    814..847     +  LTR            5' LTR (truncated) (fragment): truncated 5' long terminal repeat (LTR) from HIV-1
    863..881     +  promoter       T7 promoter: promoter for bacteriophage T7 RNA polymerase
    994..1875    +  CDS            LRRC38: LRC38_HUMAN - Experimental evidence at protein level: Swiss-Prot protein existence level 1. Auxiliary protein of the large-conductance, voltage and calcium-activated potassium channel (BK alpha). Modulates gating properties by producing a marked shift in the BK channel's voltage dependence of activation in the hyperpolarizing direction, and in the absence of calcium. From Homo sapiens (Human).
   1876..1917    +  CDS            V5 tag: epitope tag from simian virus 5
   1973..2197    +  polyA_signal   bGH poly(A) signal: bovine growth hormone polyadenylation signal
   2201..2222    +  promoter       SV40 promoter (fragment): SV40 enhancer and early promoter
   2243..2671    +  rep_origin     f1 ori (sequence partly withheld): f1 bacteriophage origin of replication; arrow indicates direction of (+) strand synthesis
   2685..3014    +  promoter       SV40 promoter: SV40 enhancer and early promoter
   3062..3109    +  promoter       EM7 promoter: synthetic bacterial promoter&nbsp
   3128..3526    +  CDS            BSD: blasticidin S deaminase; Aspergillus terreus BSD; confers resistance to blasticidin
   3527..3554    +  CDS            BleoR (fragment): antibiotic-binding protein; Sh ble from Streptoalloteichus hindustanus; confers resistance to bleomycin, phleomycin, and Zeocin™
   3564..3689    +  CDS            ble (fragment): BLE_KLEPN - Experimental evidence at protein level: Swiss-Prot protein existence level 1. Binding protein with a strong affinity to the bleomycin family of antibiotics. Binds to CL990; an antimitotic-antibiotic compound. From Klebsiella pneumoniae.
   3684..3805    +  polyA_signal   SV40 poly(A) signal: SV40 polyadenylation signal
   3878..3894    -  protein_bind   lac operator: The lac repressor binds to the lac operator to inhibit transcription in E. coli. This inhibition can be relieved by adding lactose or isopropyl-β-D-thiogalactopyranoside (IPTG). lac repressor encoded by lacI
   3902..3932    -  promoter       lac promoter: promoter for the E. coli lac operon
   3947..3968    -  protein_bind   CAP binding site: CAP binding activates transcription in the presence of cAMP. E. coli catabolite activator protein
   3981..4073    -  CDS            lacI (fragment): lac repressor; lacI; The lac repressor binds to the lac operator to inhibit transcription in E. coli. This inhibition can be relieved by adding lactose or isopropyl-β-D-thiogalactopyranoside (IPTG).
   4256..4844    -  rep_origin     ori: high-copy-number ColE1/pMB1/pBR322/pUC origin of replication
   5015..5875    -  CDS            AmpR: β-lactamase; bla; confers resistance to ampicillin, carbenicillin, and related antibiotics
   5876..5980    -  promoter       AmpR promoter: bla
>Addgene plasmid #127820 | pCDNA6-LRRC38-V5-His | addgene full sequence | sequence record 249069 | Addgene NGS Result
GACGGATCGGGAGATCTCCCGATCCCCTATGGTGCACTCTCAGTACAATCTGCTCTGATGCCGCATAGTT
AAGCCAGTATCTGCTCCCTGCTTGTGTGTTGGAGGTCGCTGAGTAGTGCGCGAGCAAAATTTAAGCTACA
ACAAGGCAAGGCTTGACCGACAATTGCATGAAGAATCTGCTTAGGGTTAGGCGTTTTGCGCTGCTTCGCG
ATGTACGGGCCAGATATACGCGTTGACATTGATTATTGACTAGTTATTAATAGTAATCAATTACGGGGTC
ATTAGTTCATAGCCCATATATGGAGTTCCGCGTTACATAACTTACGGTAAATGGCCCGCCTGGCTGACCG
CCCAACGACCCCCGCCCATTGACGTCAATAATGACGTATGTTCCCATAGTAACGCCAATAGGGACTTTCC
ATTGACGTCAATGGGTGGAGTATTTACGGTAAACTGCCCACTTGGCAGTACATCAAGTGTATCATATGCC
AAGTACGCCCCCTATTGACGTCAATGACGGTAAATGGCCCGCCTGGCATTATGCCCAGTACATGACCTTA
TGGGACTTTCCTACTTGGCAGTACATCTACGTATTAGTCATCGCTATTACCATGGTGATGCGGTTTTGGC
AGTACATCAATGGGCGTGGATAGCGGTTTGACTCACGGGGATTTCCAAGTCTCCACCCCATTGACGTCAA
TGGGAGTTTGTTTTGGCACCAAAATCAACGGGACTTTCCAAAATGTCGTAACAACTCCGCCCCATTGACG
CAAATGGGCGGTAGGCGTGTACGGTGGGAGGTCTATATAAGCAGAGCTCTCTGGCTAACTAGAGAACCCA
CTGCTTACTGGCTTATCGAAATTAATACGACTCACTATAGGGAGACCCAAGCTGGCTAGCGTTTAAACTT
AAGCTTGGTACCGAGCTCGGATCCACTAGTCCAGTGTGGTGGAATTCTGCAGATATCCAGCACAGTGGCG
GCCGCTCGAGGCCATGCGCCCCCGAGCCCCAGCCTGCGCCGCCGCGGCGCTCGGGCTCTGCAGCCTTCTG
CTGCTGCTCGCGCCCGGGCACGCGTGCCCCGCGGGCTGCGCCTGCACCGACCCGCACACCGTGGACTGCC
GCGACCGCGGGCTGCCCAGCGTGCCAGACCCTTTCCCCCTGGACGTGCGCAAGCTGCTGGTGGCCGGCAA
CCGCATCCAGCGGATCCCCGAGGACTTCTTCATCTTCTACGGCGACCTGGTCTACCTGGACTTCAGGAAC
AACTCGCTGCGCTCGCTGGAGGAGGGCACGTTCAGCGGCTCGGCCAAGCTCGTGTTCCTCGACCTCAGCT
ACAACAACTTGACCCAGCTGGGCGCCGGCGCCTTCCGCTCGGCCGGGAGGCTGGTGAAGCTTAGCCTGGC
TAACAACAACCTGGTGGGCGTGCACGAGGACGCCTTCGAGACCCTGGAGTCGCTGCAGGTGCTGGAGCTC
AACGACAACAACCTGCGCAGCCTCAGCGTGGCCGCCCTGGCCGCGCTGCCCGCGCTGCGCTCCCTGCGTC
TGGACGGGAACCCCTGGCTGTGCGACTGTGACTTCGCCCACCTCTTCTCCTGGATCCAGGAGAACGCATC
CAAACTGCCCAAAGGCCTTGATGAAATCCAGTGCTCCCTGCCCATGGAGAGCAGGAGGATATCCCTGCGT
GAGCTGTCGGAGGCCAGCTTCAGCGAGTGTAGGTTCAGCCTGTCACTCACAGACCTCTGCATCATCATTT
TCTCCGGTGTGGCCGTGTCCATTGCGGCCATCATCTCCAGCTTCTTCCTGGCCACTGTGGTGCAGTGCCT
CCAGAGGTGCGCACCCAACAAAGATGCGGAGGATGAAGACGAGGACAAGGATGACGGTAAGCCTATCCCT
AACCCTCTCCTCGGTCTCGATTCTACGCGAACCGGTCATCATCACCATCACCATTGAGTTTAAACCCGCT
GATCAGCCTCGACTGTGCCTTCTAGTTGCCAGCCATCTGTTGTTTGCCCCTCCCCCGTGCCTTCCTTGAC
CCTGGAAGGTGCCACTCCCACTGTCCTTTCCTAATAAAATGAGGAAATTGCATCGCATTGTCTGAGTAGG
TGTCATTCTATTCTGGGGGGTGGGGTGGGGCAGGACAGCAAGGGGGAGGATTGGGAAGACAATAGCAGGC
ATGCTGGGGATGCGGTGGGCTCTATGGCTTCTGAGGCGGAAAGAACCAGCTGGGGCTCTAGGGGGTATCC
CC
[124 nt withheld, positions 2243-2366]
C
[91 nt withheld, positions 2368-2458]
A
[49 nt withheld, positions 2460-2508]
CCTTTGACGTTGGAGTCCACGTTCTTT
[37 nt withheld, positions 2536-2572]
ACCCTATCTCGGTCTATTCTTTTGATTTATAAGGGATTTTGCCGATTTCGGCCTATTGGTTAAAAAATGA
GCTGATTTAACAAAAATTTAACGCGAATTAATTCTGTGGAATGTGTGTCAGTTAGGGTGTGGAAAGTCCC
CAGGCTCCCCAGCAGGCAGAAGTATGCAAAGCATGCATCTCAATTAGTCAGCAACCAGGTGTGGAAAGTC
CCCAGGCTCCCCAGCAGGCAGAAGTATGCAAAGCATGCATCTCAATTAGTCAGCAACCATAGTCCCGCCC
CTAACTCCGCCCATCCCGCCCCTAACTCCGCCCAGTTCCGCCCATTCTCCGCCCCATGGCTGACTAATTT
TTTTTATTTATGCAGAGGCCGAGGCCGCCTCTGCCTCTGAGCTATTCCAGAAGTAGTGAGGAGGCTTTTT
TGGAGGCCTAGGCTTTTGCAAAAAGCTCCCGGGAGCTTGTATATCCATTTTCGGATCTGATCAGCACGTG
TTGACAATTAATCATCGGCATAGTATATCGGCATAGTATAATACGACAAGGTGAGGAACTAAACCATGGC
CAAGCCTTTGTCTCAAGAAGAATCCACCCTCATTGAAAGAGCAACGGCTACAATCAACAGCATCCCCATC
TCTGAAGACTACAGCGTCGCCAGCGCAGCTCTCTCTAGCGACGGCCGCATCTTCACTGGTGTCAATGTAT
ATCATTTTACTGGGGGACCTTGTGCAGAACTCGTGGTGCTGGGCACTGCTGCTGCTGCGGCAGCTGGCAA
CCTGACTTGTATCGTCGCGATCGGAAATGAGAACAGGGGCATCTTGAGCCCCTGCGGACGGTGCCGACAG
GTGCTTCTCGATCTGCATCCTGGGATCAAAGCCATAGTGAAGGACAGTGATGGACAGCCGACGGCAGTTG
GGATTCGTGAATTGCTGCCCTCTGGTTATGTGTGGGAGGGCTAAGCACTTCGTGGCCGAGGAGCAGGACT
GACACGTGCTACGAGATTTCGATTCCACCGCCGCCTTCTATGAAAGGTTGGGCTTCGGAATCGTTTTCCG
GGACGCCGGCTGGATGATCCTCCAGCGCGGGGATCTCATGCTGGAGTTCTTCGCCCACCCCAACTTGTTT
ATTGCAGCTTATAATGGTTACAAATAAAGCAATAGCATCACAAATTTCACAAATAAAGCATTTTTTTCAC
TGCATTCTAGTTGTGGTTTGTCCAAACTCATCAATGTATCTTATCATGTCTGTATACCGTCGACCTCTAG
CTAGAGCTTGGCGTAATCATGGTCATAGCTGTTTCCTGTGTGAAATTGTTATCCGCTCACAATTCCACAC
AACATACGAGCCGGAAGCATAAAGTGTAAAGCCTGGGGTGCCTAATGAGTGAGCTAACTCACATTAATTG
CGTTGCGCTCACTGCCCGCTTTCCAGTCGGGAAACCTGTCGTGCCAGCTGCATTAATGAATCGGCCAACG
CGCGGGGAGAGGCGGTTTGCGTATTGGGCGCTCTTCCGCTTCCTCGCTCACTGACTCGCTGCGCTCGGTC
GTTCGGCTGCGGCGAGCGGTATCAGCTCACTCAAAGGCGGTAATACGGTTATCCACAGAATCAGGGGATA
ACGCAGGAAAGAACATGTGAGCAAAAGGCCAGCAAAAGGCCAGGAACCGTAAAAAGGCCGCGTTGCTGGC
GTTTTTCCATAGGCTCCGCCCCCCTGACGAGCATCACAAAAATCGACGCTCAAGTCAGAGGTGGCGAAAC
CCGACAGGACTATAAAGATACCAGGCGTTTCCCCCTGGAAGCTCCCTCGTGCGCTCTCCTGTTCCGACCC
TGCCGCTTACCGGATACCTGTCCGCCTTTCTCCCTTCGGGAAGCGTGGCGCTTTCTCATAGCTCACGCTG
TAGGTATCTCAGTTCGGTGTAGGTCGTTCGCTCCAAGCTGGGCTGTGTGCACGAACCCCCCGTTCAGCCC
GACCGCTGCGCCTTATCCGGTAACTATCGTCTTGAGTCCAACCCGGTAAGACACGACTTATCGCCACTGG
CAGCAGCCACTGGTAACAGGATTAGCAGAGCGAGGTATGTAGGCGGTGCTACAGAGTTCTTGAAGTGGTG
GCCTAACTACGGCTACACTAGAAGAACAGTATTTGGTATCTGCGCTCTGCTGAAGCCAGTTACCTTCGGA
AAAAGAGTTGGTAGCTCTTGATCCGGCAAACAAACCACCGCTGGTAGCGGTGGTTTTTTTGTTTGCAAGC
AGCAGATTACGCGCAGAAAAAAAGGATCTCAAGAAGATCCTTTGATCTTTTCTACGGGGTCTGACGCTCA
GTGGAACGAAAACTCACGTTAAGGGATTTTGGTCATGAGATTATCAAAAAGGATCTTCACCTAGATCCTT
TTAAATTAAAAATGAAGTTTTAAATCAATCTAAAGTATATATGAGTAAACTTGGTCTGACAGTTACCAAT
GCTTAATCAGTGAGGCACCTATCTCAGCGATCTGTCTATTTCGTTCATCCATAGTTGCCTGACTCCCCGT
CGTGTAGATAACTACGATACGGGAGGGCTTACCATCTGGCCCCAGTGCTGCAATGATACCGCGAGACCCA
CGCTCACCGGCTCCAGATTTATCAGCAATAAACCAGCCAGCCGGAAGGGCCGAGCGCAGAAGTGGTCCTG
CAACTTTATCCGCCTCCATCCAGTCTATTAATTGTTGCCGGGAAGCTAGAGTAAGTAGTTCGCCAGTTAA
TAGTTTGCGCAACGTTGTTGCCATTGCTACAGGCATCGTGGTGTCACGCTCGTCGTTTGGTATGGCTTCA
TTCAGCTCCGGTTCCCAACGATCAAGGCGAGTTACATGATCCCCCATGTTGTGCAAAAAAGCGGTTAGCT
CCTTCGGTCCTCCGATCGTTGTCAGAAGTAAGTTGGCCGCAGTGTTATCACTCATGGTTATGGCAGCACT
GCATAATTCTCTTACTGTCATGCCATCCGTAAGATGCTTTTCTGTGACTGGTGAGTACTCAACCAAGTCA
TTCTGAGAATAGTGTATGCGGCGACCGAGTTGCTCTTGCCCGGCGTCAATACGGGATAATACCGCGCCAC
ATAGCAGAACTTTAAAAGTGCTCATCATTGGAAAACGTTCTTCGGGGCGAAAACTCTCAAGGATCTTACC
GCTGTTGAGATCCAGTTCGATGTAACCCACTCGTGCACCCAACTGATCTTCAGCATCTTTTACTTTCACC
AGCGTTTCTGGGTGAGCAAAAACAGGAAGGCAAAATGCCGCAAAAAAGGGAATAAGGGCGACACGGAAAT
GTTGAATACTCATACTCTTCCTTTTTCAATATTATTGAAGCATTTATCAGGGTTATTGTCTCATGAGCGG
ATACATATTTGAATGTATTTAGAAAAATAAACAAATAGGGGTTCCGCGCACATTTCCCCGAAAAGTGCCA
CCTGACGTC
